>Addgene plasmid #180688 | pMYT035 | addgene full sequence | sequence record 369377 | Addgene NGS Result
CGATAGATTGTCGCACCTGATTGCCCGACATTATCGCGAGCCCATTTATACCCATATAAATCAGCATCCA
TGTTGGAATTTAATCGCGGCCTCGAAACGTGAGTCTTTTCCTTACCCATTTTTGTTTATGTTCGGATGTG
ATGTGAGAACTGTATCCTAGCAAGATTTTAAAAGGAAGTATATGAAAGAAGAACCTCAGTGGCAAATCCT
AACCTTTTATATTTCTCTACAGGGGCGCGGCGTGGGGACAATTCAACGCGTCTGTGAGGGGAGCGTTTCC
CTGCTCGCAGGTCTGGAGCGAGGAGCCGTAATTTTTGCTTCGCGCCGTGCGGCCATCAAAATGTATGGAT
GCAAATGATTATACATGGGGATGTATGGGCTAAATGTACGGGCGACAGTCACATCATGCCCCTGAGCTGC
GCACGTCAAGACTGTCAAGGAGGGTATTCTGGGCCTCCATGTCGCTGGCCGGGTGACCCGGCGGGGACGA
GGCAAGCTAAACTGTAATGTCTTCACGGTTATCCACAGAATCAGGGGATAACGCAGGAAAGAACATGTGA
GCAAAAGGCCAGCAAAAGGCCAGGAACCGTAAAAAGGCCGCGTTGCTGGCGTTTTTCCATAGGCTCCGCC
CCCCTGACGAGCATCACAAAAATCGACGCTCAAGTCAGAGGTGGCGAAACCCGACAGGACTATAAAGATA
CCAGGCGTTTCCCCCTGGAAGCTCCCTCGTGCGCTCTCCTGTTCCGACCCTGCCGCTTACCGGATACCTG
TCCGCCTTTCTCCCTTCGGGAAGCGTGGCGCTTTCTCATAGCTCACGCTGTAGGTATCTCAGTTCGGTGT
AGGTCGTTCGCTCCAAGCTGGGCTGTGTGCACGAACCCCCCGTTCAGCCCGACCGCTGCGCCTTATCCGG
TAACTATCGTCTTGAGTCCAACCCGGTAAGACACGACTTATCGCCACTGGCAGCAGCCACTGGTAACAGG
ATTAGCAGAGCGAGGTATGTAGGCGGTGCTACAGAGTTCTTGAAGTGGTGGCCTAACTACGGCTACACTA
GAAGAACAGTATTTGGTATCTGCGCTCTGCTGAAGCCAGTTACCTTCGGAAAAAGAGTTGGTAGCTCTTG
ATCCGGCAAACAAACCACCGCTGGTAGCGGTGGTTTTTTTGTTTGCAAGCAGCAGATTACGCGCAGAAAA
AAAGGATCTCAAGAAGATCCTTTGATCTTTTCTACGGGGTCTGACGCTCAGTGGAACGAAAACTCACGTT
AAGGGATTTTGGTCATGATTGATCGGGCACGTAAGAGGTTCCAACTTTCACCATAATGAAATAAGATCAC
TACCGGGCGTATTTTTTGAGTTATCGAGATTTTCAGGAGCTAAGGAAGCTAAAATGGAGAAAAAAATCAC
TGGATATACCACCGTTGATATATCCCAATGGCATCGTAAAGAACATTTTGAGGCATTTCAGTCAGTTGCT
CAATGTACCTATAACCAGACCGTTCAGCTGGATATTACGGCCTTTTTAAAGACCGTAAAGAAAAATAAGC
ACAAGTTTTATCCGGCCTTTATTCACATTCTTGCCCGCCTGATGAATGCTCATCCGGAATTTCGTATGGC
AATGAAAGACGGTGAGCTGGTGATATGGGATAGTGTTCACCCTTGTTACACCGTTTTCCATGAGCAAACT
GAAACGTTTTCATCGCTCTGGAGTGAATACCACGACGATTTCCGGCAGTTTCTACACATATATTCGCAAG
ATGTGGCGTGTTACGGTGAAAACCTGGCCTATTTCCCTAAAGGGTTTATTGAGAATATGTTTTTCGTTTC
AGCCAATCCCTGGGTGAGTTTCACCAGTTTTGATTTAAACGTGGCCAATATGGACAACTTCTTCGCCCCC
GTTTTCACCATGGGCAAATATTATACGCAAGGCGACAAGGTGCTGATGCCGCTGGCGATTCAGGTTCATC
ATGCCGTTTGTGATGGCTTCCATGTCGGCAGAATGCTTAATGAATTACAACAGTACTGCGATGAGTGGCA
GGGCGGGGCGTAATTTGATATCGAGCTCGCTTGGACTCCTGTTGATAGATCCAGTAATGACCTCAGAACT
CCATCTGGATTTGTTCAGAACGCTCGGTTGCCGCCGGGCGTTTTTTATTGGTGAAGACATACTCCAGTAT
AGCGACCAGCATTCACATACGATTGACGCATGATATTACTTTCTGCGCACTTAACTTCGCATCTGGGCAG
ATGATGTCGAGGCGAAAAAAAATATAAATCACGCTAACATTTGATTAAAATAGAACAACTACAATATAAA
AAAACTATACAAATGACAAGTTCTTGAAAACAAGAATCTTTTTATTGTCAGTTACTTTAGAAAAACTCAT
CGAGCATCAAATGAAACTGCAATTTATTCATATCAGGATTATCAATACCATATTTTTGAAAAAGCCGTTT
CTGTAATGAAGGAGAAAACTCACCGAGGCAGTTCCATAGGATGGCAAGATCCTGGTATCGGTCTGCGATT
CCGACTCGTCCAACATCAATACAACCTATTAATTTCCCCTCGTCAAAAATAAGGTTATCAAGTGAGAAAT
CACCATGAGTGACGACTGAATCCGGTGAGAATGGCAAAAGCTTATGCATTTCTTTCCAGACTTGTTCAAC
AGGCCAGCCATTACGCTCGTCATCAAAATCACTCGCATCAACCAAACCGTTATTCATTCGTGATTGCGCC
TGAGCCAGACGAAATACGCGATCGCTGTTAAAAGGACAATTACAAACAGGAATCGAATGCAACCGGCGCA
GGAACACTGCCAGCGCATCAACAATATTTTCACCTGAATCAGGATATTCTTCTAATACCTGGAATGCTGT
TTTGCCGGGGATCGCAGTGGTGAGTAACCATGCATCATCAGGAGTACGGATAAAATGCTTGATGGTCGGA
AGAGGCATAAATTCCGTCAGCCAGTTTAGTCTGACCATCTCATCTGTAACATCATTGGCAACGCTACCTT
TGCCATGTTTCAGAAACAACTCTGGCGCATCGGGCTTCCCATACAAT
Features (pLannotate 1.2.2; 6 found; start..end, strand, type, name):
    614..1202    -  rep_origin     ori: high-copy-number ColE1/pMB1/pBR322/pUC origin of replication
   1286..1383    +  promoter       cat promoter: promoter of the E. coli cat gene encoding chloramphenicol acetyltransferase
   1384..2040    +  CDS            cat: CAT_ECOLX - Experimental evidence at protein level: Swiss-Prot protein existence level 1. This enzyme is an effector of chloramphenicol resistance in bacteria. From Escherichia coli. This protein is used as a marker in many commonly used cloning vectors, such as pACYC184.
   2114..2148    +  terminator     lambda t0 terminator: minimal transcription terminator from phage lambda (Scholtissek and Grosse, 1987)
   2165..463     -  gene           kanMX (across the origin): yeast selectable marker conferring kanamycin resistance (Wach et al., 1994)
   2165..2362    -  terminator     TEF terminator: Ashbya gossypii TEF terminator
