[The description below was written by a language model from this plasmid's Addgene catalogue record and pLannotate feature annotations shown in this document.]
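Description:
pMYT035 is a small (about 3.1 kb) synthetic-biology part plasmid from the Multiplex Yeast Toolkit (MYT), a MoClo-style modular cloning system for engineering Saccharomyces cerevisiae. It is built on the pYTK001 part-entry backbone from the earlier yeast toolkit. In E. coli it replicates from a high-copy ColE1/pUC-type origin. Bacterial selection is by chloramphenicol, conferred by a cat (chloramphenicol acetyltransferase) gene driven by its native cat promoter and followed by a minimal phage lambda t0 terminator.

The stored part is listed as KanR and described as a yeast vector selectable marker. The feature table identifies it as a kanMX cassette, which spans the numbering origin of the circular sequence and lies on the opposite strand to the cat gene. kanMX is the standard dominant yeast marker, in which a bacterial kanamycin-resistance coding sequence sits between Ashbya gossypii TEF regulatory sequences. Yeast carrying it are normally selected with the aminoglycoside G418, with no need for an auxotrophic host background. Only the TEF terminator is annotated as a separate sub-feature; the promoter and coding region are covered by the overall kanMX annotation.

No yeast origin of replication, centromere or integration homology is annotated, which fits a plasmid that serves purely as a part donor rather than a yeast vector in its own right. Its intended use is to supply the marker module when assembling MYT yeast vectors. The record does not state the cloning sites or overhangs flanking the part, nor the specific part type it occupies in the assembly scheme.
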