Addgene plasmid #180688: pMYT035
Purpose: Encodes KanR as a yeast Vector selectable marker to be used in the Ellis MYT system
Depositing lab: Tom Ellis. Depositing organization: Imperial College London. Publication: A Multiplex MoClo Toolkit for Extensive and Flexible Engineering of Saccharomyces cerevisiae. Shaw WM, Khalil AS, Ellis T. ACS Synth Biol. 2023 Nov 6. doi: 10.1021/acssynbio.3c00423. PubMed 37930278.
Backbone
  Vector backbone: pYTK001
  Backbone manufacturer: John Dueber
  Vector type: Synthetic Biology
Growth in bacteria
  Bacterial resistance: Chloramphenicol, 25 μg/mL
  Growth temperature: 37°C
  Growth strain: DH5alpha
  Copy number: High Copy
Gene/Insert
  Gene/Insert name: KanR
  Species: Synthetic
  Cloning method: Restriction Enzyme; 5′ cloning site Unknown (unknown if destroyed)
Terms and licenses: Academic/Nonprofit Terms; Industry Terms: Not Available to Industry
How to cite: pMYT035 was a gift from Tom Ellis (Addgene plasmid # 180688 ; http://n2t.net/addgene:180688 ; RRID:Addgene_180688)
